>Addgene plasmid #101448 | pDONR221-ZNF665 | depositor full sequence | sequence record 191357 | Full Sequence
ATGGGCGAGGCCTTCTACACCGTGAAGCTGGAGCGGCTGGAGAGCTGCGACACCGTGGGCCTGAGCTTCC
AGGAGGTGCAGAAGAACACCTACGACTTCGAGTGCCAGTGGAAGGATGACGAGGGAAACTACAAGACCGT
GCTGATGCTGCAGAAGGAGAACCTGCCTGGCAGGAGAGCCCAGAGAGATAGAAGGGCCGCCGGCAATAGA
CACATCGAGAATCAGCTGGGCGTGTCCTTCCAGAGCCACCTCCCCGAGCTGCAGCAGTTCCAGCACGAGG
GCAAGATCTACGAGTACAACCAGGTGGAGAAGAGCCCCAACAACAGAGGAAAGCACTATAAGTGCGACGA
ATGCGGCAAGGTCTTCTCTCAGAACTCCAGACTGACCAGCCACAAGCGGATCCACACGGGCGAGAAACCC
TACCAGTGCAACAAGTGTGGTAAAGCTTTCACCGTGAGATCCAACCTGACAATCCACCAAGTGATTCATA
CAGGTGAAAAACCGTACAAGTGTAATGAGTGCGGAAAAGTCTTTAGCCAGCCCAGCAACCTGGCTGGCCA
CCAGAGAATTCATACCGGGGAGAAGCCTTATAAGTGTAACGAGTGCGGCAAAGCCTTTAGAGCCCACAGC
AAGCTGACCACTCACCAGGTGATTCACACAGGCGAGAAGCCATACAAATGTAAGGAGTGCGGGAAGTGCT
TTACACAGAACAGCCATCTCGCCAGCCACCGGAGGATCCATACTGGTGAGAAACCTTATAAATGCAACGA
GTGTGGGAAAGCCTTCAGCGTGAGGAGCAGCCTGACCACCCATCAGACCATCCATACCGGTGAGAAGCCG
TATAAATGTAATGAATGCGGAAAGGTGTTCAGGCACAACAGCTACCTGGCTAAGCACAGGAGAATCCACA
CCGGCGAAAAGCCATATAAGTGCAATGAATGTGGAAAGGCATTCTCCATGCACTCTAACCTGACCAAGCA
CCAGATCATTCATACTGGAGAAAAACCCTTCAAATGCAATGAGTGTGTCAAAGTGTTTACTCAGTACTCC
CATCTGGCCAATCACAGAAGAATTCACACCGGGGAAAAGCCGTACCGCTGCGACGAGTGCGGTAAAGCCT
TCTCCGTGCGGAGCAGCTTGACCACACACCAGGCTATCCACACAGGGGAGAAACCGTATAAGTGCAACGA
CTGTGGCAAGGTGTTTACGCAGAATAGCCACCTGGCCTCCCACAGAGGCATCCACTCAGGAGAAAAGCCC
TATAAATGTGATGAGTGTGGAAAAGCATTCAGCCAGACCTCCCAGCTGGCCAGGCACTGGAGGGTGCACA
CCGGAGAGAAACCTTACAAATGCAACGAATGCGGGAAGGCCTTTTCCGTGCACAGCAGCCTCACCATCCA
CCAGACCATACACACAGGACAGAAGCCGTACAAATGCAATGACTGCGGGAAAGTGTTCAGACACAACTCT
TACCTGGCAATTCACCAGCGCATTCACACTGGAGAGAAGCCCTACAAATGCAACGAATGCGGTAAGGCTT
TTAGCGTGCACTCCAATCTGGCTACCCACCAGGTTATTCACACGGGGGAAAAACCATATAAATGTAACGA
ATGTGGCAAAGTCTTCACCCAGAATTCCCACCTCGCCAACCACAGACGCATCCACACTGGCGAAAAACCT
TACCGGTGCAACGAATGTGGGAAGGCATTTAGCGTCAGAAGCACCCTGACAACCCACATGGCCGTGCATA
CCGGCGACAAACCATACAAGTGCAACCAATGTGGTAAGGTCTTTACCCAGAACTCAAACCTGGCCAAGCA
CAGAAGGATCCACTCCGGCTATACCCAGCTTTCTTGTACAAAGTTGGCATTATAAGAAAGCATTGCTTAT
CAATTTGTTGCAACGAACAGGTCACTATCAGTCAAAATAAAATCATTATTTGCCATCCAGCTGATATCCC
CTATAGTGAGTCGTATTACATGGTCATAGCTGTTTCCTGGCAGCTCTGGCCCGTGTCTCAAAATCTCTGA
TGTTACATTGCACAAGATAAAAATATATCATCATGAACAATAAAACTGTCTGCTTACATAAACAGTAATA
CAAGGGGTGTTATGAGCCATATTCAACGGGAAACGTCGAGGCCGCGATTAAATTCCAACATGGATGCTGA
TTTATATGGGTATAAATGGGCTCGCGATAATGTCGGGCAATCAGGTGCGACAATCTATCGCTTGTATGGG
AAGCCCGATGCGCCAGAGTTGTTTCTGAAACATGGCAAAGGTAGCGTTGCCAATGATGTTACAGATGAGA
TGGTCAGACTAAACTGGCTGACGGAATTTATGCCTCTTCCGACCATCAAGCATTTTATCCGTACTCCTGA
TGATGCATGGTTACTCACCACTGCGATCCCCGGAAAAACAGCATTCCAGGTATTAGAAGAATATCCTGAT
TCAGGTGAAAATATTGTTGATGCGCTGGCAGTGTTCCTGCGCCGGTTGCATTCGATTCCTGTTTGTAATT
GTCCTTTTAACAGCGATCGCGTATTTCGTCTCGCTCAGGCGCAATCACGAATGAATAACGGTTTGGTTGA
TGCGAGTGATTTTGATGACGAGCGTAATGGCTGGCCTGTTGAACAAGTCTGGAAAGAAATGCATAAACTT
TTGCCATTCTCACCGGATTCAGTCGTCACTCATGGTGATTTCTCACTTGATAACCTTATTTTTGACGAGG
GGAAATTAATAGGTTGTATTGATGTTGGACGAGTCGGAATCGCAGACCGATACCAGGATCTTGCCATCCT
ATGGAACTGCCTCGGTGAGTTTTCTCCTTCATTACAGAAACGGCTTTTTCAAAAATATGGTATTGATAAT
CCTGATATGAATAAATTGCAGTTTCATTTGATGCTCGATGAGTTTTTCTAATCAGAATTGGTTAATTGGT
TGTAACACTGGCAGAGCATTACGCTGACTTGACGGGACGGCGCAAGCTCATGACCAAAATCCCTTAACGT
GAGTTACGCGTCGTTCCACTGAGCGTCAGACCCCGTAGAAAAGATCAAAGGATCTTCTTGAGATCCTTTT
TTTCTGCGCGTAATCTGCTGCTTGCAAACAAAAAAACCACCGCTACCAGCGGTGGTTTGTTTGCCGGATC
AAGAGCTACCAACTCTTTTTCCGAAGGTAACTGGCTTCAGCAGAGCGCAGATACCAAATACTGTTCTTCT
AGTGTAGCCGTAGTTAGGCCACCACTTCAAGAACTCTGTAGCACCGCCTACATACCTCGCTCTGCTAATC
CTGTTACCAGTGGCTGCTGCCAGTGGCGATAAGTCGTGTCTTACCGGGTTGGACTCAAGACGATAGTTAC
CGGATAAGGCGCAGCGGTCGGGCTGAACGGGGGGTTCGTGCACACAGCCCAGCTTGGAGCGAACGACCTA
CACCGAACTGAGATACCTACAGCGTGAGCTATGAGAAAGCGCCACGCTTCCCGAAGGGAGAAAGGCGGAC
AGGTATCCGGTAAGCGGCAGGGTCGGAACAGGAGAGCGCACGAGGGAGCTTCCAGGGGGAAACGCCTGGT
ATCTTTATAGTCCTGTCGGGTTTCGCCACCTCTGACTTGAGCGTCGATTTTTGTGATGCTCGTCAGGGGG
GCGGAGCCTATGGAAAAACGCCAGCAACGCGGCCTTTTTACGGTTCCTGGCCTTTTGCTGGCCTTTTGCT
CACATGTTCTTTCCTGCGTTATCCCCTGATTCTGTGGATAACCGTATTACCGCCTTTGAGTGAGCTGATA
CCGCTCGCCGCAGCCGAACGACCGAGCGCAGCGAGTCAGTGAGCGAGGAAGCGGAAGAGCGCCCAATACG
CAAACCGCCTCTCCCCGCGCGTTGGCCGATTCATTAATGCAGCTGGCACGACAGGTTTCCCGACTGGAAA
GCGGGCAGTGAGCGCAACGCAATTAATACGCGTACCGCTAGCCAGGAAGAGTTTGTAGAAACGCAAAAAG
GCCATCCGTCAGGATGGCCTTCTGCTTAGTTTGATGCCTGGCAGTTTATGGCGGGCGTCCTGCCCGCCAC
CCTCCGGGCCGTTGCTTCACAACGTTCAAATCCGCTCCCGGCGGATTTGTCCTACTCAGGAGAGCGTTCA
CCGACAAACAACAGATAAAACGAAAGGCCCAGTCTTCCGACTGAGCCTTTCGTTTTATTTGATGCCTGGC
AGTTCCCTACTCTCGCGTTAACGCTAGCATGGATGTTTTCCCAGTCACGACGTTGTAAAACGACGGCCAG
TCTTAAGCTCGGGCCCCAAATAATGATTTTATTTTGACTGATAGTGACCTGTTCGTTGCAACAAATTGAT
GAGCAATGCTTTTTTATAATGCCAACTTTGTACAAAAAAGCAGGCTTA
Features (pLannotate 1.2.2; 10 found; start..end, strand, type, name):
      1..420     +  CDS            ZNF665 (fragment): ZN665_PONAB - Experimental evidence at transcript level: Swiss-Prot protein existence level 2. May be involved in transcriptional regulation. From Pongo abelii (Sumatran orangutan) (Pongo pygmaeus abelii).
   1843..1942    -  protein_bind   attL2: mutant version of attL; recombination site for the Gateway® LR reaction LR Clonase™
   1960..1978    -  promoter       T7 promoter: promoter for bacteriophage T7 RNA polymerase
   2112..2921    +  CDS            KanR: aminoglycoside phosphotransferase; aph(3')-Ia; confers resistance to kanamycin in bacteria or G418 (Geneticin®) in eukaryotes
   3068..3656    +  rep_origin     ori: high-copy-number ColE1/pMB1/pBR322/pUC origin of replication
   3839..3931    +  CDS            lacI (fragment): lac repressor; lacI; The lac repressor binds to the lac operator to inhibit transcription in E. coli. This inhibition can be relieved by adding lactose or isopropyl-β-D-thiogalactopyranoside (IPTG).
   3986..4013    -  terminator     rrnB T2 terminator: transcription terminator T2 from the E. coli rrnB gene
   4145..4188    +  terminator     rrnB T1 terminator: Escherichia coli rrnB; transcription terminator T1 from the E. coli rrnB gene
   4235..4271    -  CDS            lacZα (fragment): LacZα fragment of β-galactosidase; lacZ fragment
   4287..4386    +  protein_bind   attL1: mutant version of attL; recombination site for the Gateway® LR reaction LR Clonase™
