[The description below was written by a language model from this plasmid's Addgene catalogue record and pLannotate feature annotations shown in this document.]
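Description:
pDONR221-ZNF665 is a Gateway entry clone built on the Invitrogen pDONR221 backbone and carries the open reading frame of the human zinc-finger transcription factor ZNF665 (also known as ZFP160L). It belongs to the Human TFome Collection, a library of human transcription factors assembled for cell fate engineering, and the insert was produced by gene synthesis. The 4,388 nt plasmid is propagated in E. coli from a high-copy ColE1/pUC-type origin and is selected with kanamycin through an aph(3')-Ia aminoglycoside phosphotransferase gene.

The insert lies between attL1 and attL2, the recombination sites created when a sequence is captured in a donor vector. These sites let LR Clonase transfer the ORF directionally into any attR-containing destination vector. The last nucleotide of the stop codon has been removed, so the coding sequence stays open through attL2 and can be fused in frame to C-terminal tags or reporters supplied by the destination vector. The entry clone has no eukaryotic promoter, so expression in a given host depends on the destination vector chosen. rrnB T1 and T2 terminators upstream of attL1 shield the insert from read-through transcription, and a T7 promoter sits just outside attL2. M13 forward and reverse primer sites flank the cassette for sequence verification. Short lacI and lacZα fragments are backbone remnants.

The automated annotation labels only the first 420 nt of the insert region, matching it to the orangutan ZNF665 orthologue. The remaining sequence up to attL2 is unannotated, though the catalogue entry identifies the insert as human ZNF665.
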