Addgene plasmid #101448: pDONR221-ZNF665
Purpose: Donor Vector containing ZNF665 transcription factor, part of the Human TFome Collection
Depositing lab: George Church. Depositing organization: Harvard Medical School. Publication: A comprehensive library of human transcription factors for cell fate engineering. Ng AHM, Khoshakhlagh P, Rojo Arias JE, Pasquini G, Wang K, Swiersy A, Shipman SL, Appleton E, Kiaee K, Kohman RE, Vernet A, Dysart M, Leeper K, Saylor W, Huang JY, Graveline A, Taipale J, Hill DE, Vidal M, Melero-Martin JM, Busskamp V, Church GM. Nat Biotechnol. 2021 Apr;39(4):510-519. doi: 10.1038/s41587-020-0742-6. Epub 2020 Nov 30. PubMed 33257861.
Backbone
  Vector backbone: pDONR221
  Backbone manufacturer: Invitrogen
  Vector type: Gateway shuttling vector
Growth in bacteria
  Bacterial resistance: Kanamycin, 50 μg/mL
  Growth temperature: 37°C
  Growth strain: DH5alpha
  Copy number: High Copy
Gene/Insert
  Gene/Insert name: ZNF665 (alt name: Q9H7R5 (Uniprot ID))
  Species: H. sapiens (human)
  Mutation: Last nucleotide of stop codon removed to allow for Gateway C-terminal fusions
  Entrez Gene: ZNF665 (a.k.a. ZFP160L, FLJ14345)
  Cloning method: Gateway Cloning
  Sequencing primers: 5′ M13F(-21); 3′ M13R
Terms and licenses: Academic/Nonprofit Terms; Industry Terms: Not Available to Industry
Depositor comments: Harvard generated by gene synthesis
How to cite: pDONR221-ZNF665 was a gift from George Church (Addgene plasmid # 101448 ; http://n2t.net/addgene:101448 ; RRID:Addgene_101448)
