>Addgene plasmid #101448 | pDONR221-ZNF665 | depositor partial sequence | sequence record 191358 | insert
ATGGGCGAGGCCTTCTACACCGTGAAGCTGGAGCGGCTGGAGAGCTGCGACACCGTGGGCCTGAGCTTCC
AGGAGGTGCAGAAGAACACCTACGACTTCGAGTGCCAGTGGAAGGATGACGAGGGAAACTACAAGACCGT
GCTGATGCTGCAGAAGGAGAACCTGCCTGGCAGGAGAGCCCAGAGAGATAGAAGGGCCGCCGGCAATAGA
CACATCGAGAATCAGCTGGGCGTGTCCTTCCAGAGCCACCTCCCCGAGCTGCAGCAGTTCCAGCACGAGG
GCAAGATCTACGAGTACAACCAGGTGGAGAAGAGCCCCAACAACAGAGGAAAGCACTATAAGTGCGACGA
ATGCGGCAAGGTCTTCTCTCAGAACTCCAGACTGACCAGCCACAAGCGGATCCACACGGGCGAGAAACCC
TACCAGTGCAACAAGTGTGGTAAAGCTTTCACCGTGAGATCCAACCTGACAATCCACCAAGTGATTCATA
CAGGTGAAAAACCGTACAAGTGTAATGAGTGCGGAAAAGTCTTTAGCCAGCCCAGCAACCTGGCTGGCCA
CCAGAGAATTCATACCGGGGAGAAGCCTTATAAGTGTAACGAGTGCGGCAAAGCCTTTAGAGCCCACAGC
AAGCTGACCACTCACCAGGTGATTCACACAGGCGAGAAGCCATACAAATGTAAGGAGTGCGGGAAGTGCT
TTACACAGAACAGCCATCTCGCCAGCCACCGGAGGATCCATACTGGTGAGAAACCTTATAAATGCAACGA
GTGTGGGAAAGCCTTCAGCGTGAGGAGCAGCCTGACCACCCATCAGACCATCCATACCGGTGAGAAGCCG
TATAAATGTAATGAATGCGGAAAGGTGTTCAGGCACAACAGCTACCTGGCTAAGCACAGGAGAATCCACA
CCGGCGAAAAGCCATATAAGTGCAATGAATGTGGAAAGGCATTCTCCATGCACTCTAACCTGACCAAGCA
CCAGATCATTCATACTGGAGAAAAACCCTTCAAATGCAATGAGTGTGTCAAAGTGTTTACTCAGTACTCC
CATCTGGCCAATCACAGAAGAATTCACACCGGGGAAAAGCCGTACCGCTGCGACGAGTGCGGTAAAGCCT
TCTCCGTGCGGAGCAGCTTGACCACACACCAGGCTATCCACACAGGGGAGAAACCGTATAAGTGCAACGA
CTGTGGCAAGGTGTTTACGCAGAATAGCCACCTGGCCTCCCACAGAGGCATCCACTCAGGAGAAAAGCCC
TATAAATGTGATGAGTGTGGAAAAGCATTCAGCCAGACCTCCCAGCTGGCCAGGCACTGGAGGGTGCACA
CCGGAGAGAAACCTTACAAATGCAACGAATGCGGGAAGGCCTTTTCCGTGCACAGCAGCCTCACCATCCA
CCAGACCATACACACAGGACAGAAGCCGTACAAATGCAATGACTGCGGGAAAGTGTTCAGACACAACTCT
TACCTGGCAATTCACCAGCGCATTCACACTGGAGAGAAGCCCTACAAATGCAACGAATGCGGTAAGGCTT
TTAGCGTGCACTCCAATCTGGCTACCCACCAGGTTATTCACACGGGGGAAAAACCATATAAATGTAACGA
ATGTGGCAAAGTCTTCACCCAGAATTCCCACCTCGCCAACCACAGACGCATCCACACTGGCGAAAAACCT
TACCGGTGCAACGAATGTGGGAAGGCATTTAGCGTCAGAAGCACCCTGACAACCCACATGGCCGTGCATA
CCGGCGACAAACCATACAAGTGCAACCAATGTGGTAAGGTCTTTACCCAGAACTCAAACCTGGCCAAGCA
CAGAAGGATCCACTCCGGCTA
